>Addgene plasmid #246863 | pHR-BFP-NLS-P2A-RSV P-1xSunTag@72AA | addgene full sequence | sequence record 496513 | Addgene NGS Result
CGATACCGTCGACCTCGAGGGAATTAATTCGAGCTCGGTACCTTTAAGACCAATGACTTACAAGGCAGCT
GTAGATCTTAGCCACTTTTTAAAAGAAAAGGGGGGACTGGAAGGGCTAATTCACTCCCAACGAAGACAAG
ATCTGCTTTTTGCTTGTACTGGGTCTCTCTGGTTAGACCAGATCTGAGCCTGGGAGCTCTCTGGCTAACT
AGGGAACCCACTGCTTAAGCCTCAATAAAGCTTGCCTTGAGTGCTTCAAGTAGTGTGTGCCCGTCTGTTG
TGTGACTCTGGTAACTAGAGATCCCTCAGACCCTTTTAGTCAGTGTGGAAAATCTCTAGCAGCATCTAGA
ATTAATTCCGTGTATTCTATAGTGTCACCTAAATCGTATGTGTATGATACATAAGGTTATGTATTAATTG
TAGCCGCGTTCTAACGACAATATGTACAAGCCTAATTGTGTAGCATCTGGCTTACTGAAGCAGACCCTAT
CATCTCTCTCGTAAACTGCCGTCAGAGTCGGTTTGGTTGGACGAACCTTCTGAGTTTCTGGTAACGCCGT
CCCGCACCCGGAAATGGTCAGCGAACCAATCAGCAGGGTCATCGCTAGCCAGATCCTCTACGCCGGACGC
ATCGTGGCCGGCATCACCGGCGCCACAGGTGCGGTTGCTGGCGCCTATATCGCCGACATCACCGATGGGG
AAGATCGGGCTCGCCACTTCGGGCTCATGAGCGCTTGTTTCGGCGTGGGTATGGTGGCAGGCCCCGTGGC
CGGGGGACTGTTGGGCGCCATCTCCTTGCATGCACCATTCCTTGCGGCGGCGGTGCTCAACGGCCTCAAC
CTACTACTGGGCTGCTTCCTAATGCAGGAGTCGCATAAGGGAGAGCGTCGAATGGTGCACTCTCAGTACA
ATCTGCTCTGATGCCGCATAGTTAAGCCAGCCCCGACACCCGCCAACACCCGCTGACGCGCCCTGACGGG
CTTGTCTGCTCCCGGCATCCGCTTACAGACAAGCTGTGACCGTCTCCGGGAGCTGCATGTGTCAGAGGTT
TTCACCGTCATCACCGAAACGCGCGAGACGAAAGGGCCTCGTGATACGCCTATTTTTATAGGTTAATGTC
ATGATAATAATGGTTTCTTAGACGTCAGGTGGCACTTTTCGGGGAAATGTGCGCGGAACCCCTATTTGTT
TATTTTTCTAAATACATTCAAATATGTATCCGCTCATGAGACAATAACCCTGATAAATGCTTCAATAATA
TTGAAAAAGGAAGAGTATGAGTATTCAACATTTCCGTGTCGCCCTTATTCCCTTTTTTGCGGCATTTTGC
CTTCCTGTTTTTGCTCACCCAGAAACGCTGGTGAAAGTAAAAGATGCTGAAGATCAGTTGGGTGCACGAG
TGGGTTACATCGAACTGGATCTCAACAGCGGTAAGATCCTTGAGAGTTTTCGCCCCGAAGAACGTTTTCC
AATGATGAGCACTTTTAAAGTTCTGCTATGTGGCGCGGTATTATCCCGTATTGACGCCGGGCAAGAGCAA
CTCGGTCGCCGCATACACTATTCTCAGAATGACTTGGTTGAGTACTCACCAGTCACAGAAAAGCATCTTA
CGGATGGCATGACAGTAAGAGAATTATGCAGTGCTGCCATAACCATGAGTGATAACACTGCGGCCAACTT
ACTTCTGACAACGATCGGAGGACCGAAGGAGCTAACCGCTTTTTTGCACAACATGGGGGATCATGTAACT
CGCCTTGATCGTTGGGAACCGGAGCTGAATGAAGCCATACCAAACGACGAGCGTGACACCACGATGCCTG
TAGCAATGGCAACAACGTTGCGCAAACTATTAACTGGCGAACTACTTACTCTAGCTTCCCGGCAACAATT
AATAGACTGGATGGAGGCGGATAAAGTTGCAGGACCACTTCTGCGCTCGGCCCTTCCGGCTGGCTGGTTT
ATTGCTGATAAATCTGGAGCCGGTGAGCGTGGGTCTCGCGGTATCATTGCAGCACTGGGGCCAGATGGTA
AGCCCTCCCGTATCGTAGTTATCTACACGACGGGGAGTCAGGCAACTATGGATGAACGAAATAGACAGAT
CGCTGAGATAGGTGCCTCACTGATTAAGCATTGGTAACTGTCAGACCAAGTTTACTCATATATACTTTAG
ATTGATTTAAAACTTCATTTTTAATTTAAAAGGATCTAGGTGAAGATCCTTTTTGATAATCTCATGACCA
AAATCCCTTAACGTGAGTTTTCGTTCCACTGAGCGTCAGACCCCGTAGAAAAGATCAAAGGATCTTCTTG
AGATCCTTTTTTTCTGCGCGTAATCTGCTGCTTGCAAACAAAAAAACCACCGCTACCAGCGGTGGTTTGT
TTGCCGGATCAAGAGCTACCAACTCTTTTTCCGAAGGTAACTGGCTTCAGCAGAGCGCAGATACCAAATA
CTGTTCTTCTAGTGTAGCCGTAGTTAGGCCACCACTTCAAGAACTCTGTAGCACCGCCTACATACCTCGC
TCTGCTAATCCTGTTACCAGTGGCTGCTGCCAGTGGCGATAAGTCGTGTCTTACCGGGTTGGACTCAAGA
CGATAGTTACCGGATAAGGCGCAGCGGTCGGGCTGAACGGGGGGTTCGTGCACACAGCCCAGCTTGGAGC
GAACGACCTACACCGAACTGAGATACCTACAGCGTGAGCTATGAGAAAGCGCCACGCTTCCCGAAGGGAG
AAAGGCGGACAGGTATCCGGTAAGCGGCAGGGTCGGAACAGGAGAGCGCACGAGGGAGCTTCCAGGGGGA
AACGCCTGGTATCTTTATAGTCCTGTCGGGTTTCGCCACCTCTGACTTGAGCGTCGATTTTTGTGATGCT
CGTCAGGGGGGCGGAGCCTATGGAAAAACGCCAGCAACGCGGCCTTTTTACGGTTCCTGGCCTTTTGCTG
GCCTTTTGCTCACATGTTCTTTCCTGCGTTATCCCCTGATTCTGTGGATAACCGTATTACCGCCTTTGAG
TGAGCTGATACCGCTCGCCGCAGCCGAACGACCGAGCGCAGCGAGTCAGTGAGCGAGGAAGCGGAAGAGC
GCCCAATACGCAAACCGCCTCTCCCCGCGCGTTGGCCGATTCATTAATGCAGCTGTGGAATGTGTGTCAG
TTAGGGTGTGGAAAGTCCCCAGGCTCCCCAGCAGGCAGAAGTATGCAAAGCATGCATCTCAATTAGTCAG
CAACCAGGTGTGGAAAGTCCCCAGGCTCCCCAGCAGGCAGAAGTATGCAAAGCATGCATCTCAATTAGTC
AGCAACCATAGTCCCGCCCCTAACTCCGCCCATCCCGCCCCTAACTCCGCCCAGTTCCGCCCATTCTCCG
CCCCATGGCTGACTAATTTTTTTTATTTATGCAGAGGCCGAGGCCGCCTCGGCCTCTGAGCTATTCCAGA
AGTAGTGAGGAGGCTTTTTTGGAGGCCTAGGCTTTTGCAAAAAGCTTGGACACAAGACAGGCTTGCGAGA
TATGTTTGAGAATACCACTTTATCCCGCGTCAGGGAGAGGCAGTGCGTAAAAAGACGCGGACTCATGTGA
AATACTGGTTTTTAGTGCGCCAGATCTCTATAATCTCGCGCAACCTATTTTCCCCTCGAACACTTTTTAA
GCCGTAGATAAACAGGCTGGGACACTTCACATGAGCGAAAAATACATCGTCACCTGGGACATGTTGCAGA
TCCATGCACGTAAACTCGCAAGCCGACTGATGCCTTCTGAACAATGGAAAGGCATTATTGCCGTAAGCCG
TGGCGGTCTGTACCGGGTGCGTTACTGGCGCGTGAACTGGGTATTCGTCATGTCGATACCGTTTGTATTT
CCAGCTACGATCACGACAACCAGCGCGAGCTTAAAGTGCTGAAACGCGCAGAAGGCGATGGCGAAGGCTT
CATCGTTATTGATGACCTGGTGGATACCGGTGGTACTGCGGTTGCGATTCGTGAAATGTATCCAAAAGCG
CACTTTGTCACCATCTTCGCAAAACCGGCTGGTCGTCCGCTGGTTGATGACTATGTTGTTGATATCCCGC
AAGATACCTGGATTGAACAGCCGTGGGATATGGGCGTCGTATTCGTCCCGCCAATCTCCGGTCGCTAATC
TTTTCAACGCCTGGCACTGCCGGGCGTTGTTCTTTTTAACTTCAGGCGGGTTACAATAGTTTCCAGTAAG
TATTCTGGAGGCTGCATCCATGACACAGGCAAACCTGAGCGAAACCCTGTTCAAACCCCGCTTTAAACAT
CCTGAAACCTCGACGCTAGTCCGCCGCTTTAATCACGGCGCACAACCGCCTGTGCAGTCGGCCCTTGATG
GTAAAACCATCCCTCACTGGTATCGCATGATTAACCGTCTGATGTGGATCTGGCGCGGCATTGACCCACG
CGAAATCCTCGACGTCCAGGCACGTATTGTGATGAGCGATGCCGAACGTACCGACGATGATTTATACGAT
ACGGTGATTGGCTACCGTGGCGGCAACTGGATTTATGAGTGGGCCCCGGATCTTTGTGAAGGAACCTTAC
TTCTGTGGTGTGACATAATTGGACAAACTACCTACAGAGATTTAAAGCTCTAAGGTAAATATAAAATTTT
TAAGTGTATAATGTGTTAAACTACTGATTCTAATTGTTTGTGTATTTTAGATTCCAACCTATGGAACTGA
TGAATGGGAGCAGTGGTGGAATGCCTTTAATGAGGAAAACCTGTTTTGCTCAGAAGAAATGCCATCTAGT
GATGATGAGGCTACTGCTGACTCTCAACATTCTACTCCTCCAAAAAAGAAGAGAAAGGTAGAAGACCCCA
AGGACTTTCCTTCAGAATTGCTAAGTTTTTTGAGTCATGCTGTGTTTAGTAATAGAACTCTTGCTTGCTT
TGCTATTTACACCACAAAGGAAAAAGCTGCACTGCTATACAAGAAAATTATGGAAAAATATTCTGTAACC
TTTATAAGTAGGCATAACAGTTATAATCATAACATACTGTTTTTTCTTACTCCACACAGGCATAGAGTGT
CTGCTATTAATAACTATGCTCAAAAATTGTGTACCTTTAGCTTTTTAATTTGTAAAGGGGTTAATAAGGA
ATATTTGATGTATAGTGCCTTGACTAGAGATCATAATCAGCCATACCACATTTGTAGAGGTTTTACTTGC
TTTAAAAAACCTCCCACACCTCCCCCTGAACCTGAAACATAAAATGAATGCAATTGTTGTTGTTAACTTG
TTTATTGCAGCTTATAATGGTTACAAATAAAGCAATAGCATCACAAATTTCACAAATAAAGCATTTTTTT
CACTGCATTCTAGTTGTGGTTTGTCCAAACTCATCAATGTATCTTATCATGTCTGGATCAACTGGATAAC
TCAAGCTAACCAAAATCATCCCAAACTTCCCACCCCATACCCTATTACCACTGCCAATTACCTGTGGTTT
CATTTACTCTAAACCTGTGATTCCTCTGAATTATTTTCATTTTAAAGAAATTGTATTTGTTAAATATGTA
CTACAAACTTAGTAGTTGGAAGGGCTAATTCACTCCCAAAGAAGACAAGATATCCTTGATCTGTGGATCT
ACCACACACAAGGCTACTTCCCTGATTAGCAGAACTACACACCAGGGCCAGGGGTCAGATATCCACTGAC
CTTTGGATGGTGCTACAAGCTAGTACCAGTTGAGCCAGATAAGGTAGAAGAGGCCAATAAAGGAGAGAAC
ACCAGCTTGTTACACCCTGTGAGCCTGCATGGGATGGATGACCCGGAGAGAGAAGTGTTAGAGTGGAGGT
TTGACAGCCGCCTAGCATTTCATCACGTGGCCCGAGAGCTGCATCCGGAGTACTTCAAGAACTGCTGATA
TCGAGCTTGCTACAAGGGACTTTCCGCTGGGGACTTTCCAGGGAGGCGTGGCCTGGGCGGGACTGGGGAG
TGGCGAGCCCTCAGATCCTGCATATAAGCAGCTGCTTTTTGCCTGTACTGGGTCTCTCTGGTTAGACCAG
ATCTGAGCCTGGGAGCTCTCTGGCTAACTAGGGAACCCACTGCTTAAGCCTCAATAAAGCTTGCCTTGAG
TGCTTCAAGTAGTGTGTGCCCGTCTGTTGTGTGACTCTGGTAACTAGAGATCCCTCAGACCCTTTTAGTC
AGTGTGGAAAATCTCTAGCAGTGGCGCCCGAACAGGGACTTGAAAGCGAAAGGGAAACCAGAGGAGCTCT
CTCGACGCAGGACTCGGCTTGCTGAAGCGCGCACGGCAAGAGGCGAGGGGCGGCGACTGGTGAGTACGCC
AAAAATTTTGACTAGCGGAGGCTAGAAGGAGAGAGATGGGTGCGAGAGCGTCAGTATTAAGCGGGGGAGA
ATTAGATCGCGATGGGAAAAAATTCGGTTAAGGCCAGGGGGAAAGAAAAAATATAAATTAAAACATATAG
TATGGGCAAGCAGGGAGCTAGAACGATTCGCAGTTAATCCTGGCCTGTTAGAAACATCAGAAGGCTGTAG
ACAAATACTGGGACAGCTACAACCATCCCTTCAGACAGGATCAGAAGAACTTAGATCATTATATAATACA
GTAGCAACCCTCTATTGTGTGCATCAAAGGATAGAGATAAAAGACACCAAGGAAGCTTTAGACAAGATAG
AGGAAGAGCAAAACAAAAGTAAGACCACCGCACAGCAAGCGGCCGGCCGCTGATCTTCAGACCTGGAGGA
GGAGATATGAGGGACAATTGGAGAAGTGAATTATATAAATATAAAGTAGTAAAAATTGAACCATTAGGAG
TAGCACCCACCAAGGCAAAGAGAAGAGTGGTGCAGAGAGAAAAAAGAGCAGTGGGAATAGGAGCTTTGTT
CCTTGGGTTCTTGGGAGCAGCAGGAAGCACTATGGGCGCAGCGTCAATGACGCTGACGGTACAGGCCAGA
CAATTATTGTCTGGTATAGTGCAGCAGCAGAACAATTTGCTGAGGGCTATTGAGGCGCAACAGCATCTGT
TGCAACTCACAGTCTGGGGCATCAAGCAGCTCCAGGCAAGAATCCTGGCTGTGGAAAGATACCTAAAGGA
TCAACAGCTCCTGGGGATTTGGGGTTGCTCTGGAAAACTCATTTGCACCACTGCTGTGCCTTGGAATGCT
AGTTGGAGTAATAAATCTCTGGAACAGATTTGGAATCACACGACCTGGATGGAGTGGGACAGAGAAATTA
ACAATTACACAAGCTTAATACACTCCTTAATTGAAGAATCGCAAAACCAGCAAGAAAAGAATGAACAAGA
ATTATTGGAATTAGATAAATGGGCAAGTTTGTGGAATTGGTTTAACATAACAAATTGGCTGTGGTATATA
AAATTATTCATAATGATAGTAGGAGGCTTGGTAGGTTTAAGAATAGTTTTTGCTGTACTTTCTATAGTGA
ATAGAGTTAGGCAGGGATATTCACCATTATCGTTTCAGACCCACCTCCCAACCCCGAGGGGACCCGACAG
GCCCGAAGGAATAGAAGAAGAAGGTGGAGAGAGAGACAGAGACAGATCCATTCGATTAGTGAACGGATCT
CGACGGTATCGCCAAATGGCAGTATTCATCCACAATTTTAAAAGAAAAGGGGGGATTGGGGGGTACAGTG
CAGGGGAAAGAATAGTAGACATAATAGCAACAGACATACAAACTAAAGAATTACAAAAACAAATTACAAA
AATTCAAAATTTTCGGGTTTATTACAGGGACAGCAGAGATCCAGTTTGGATCGATAAGCTTGATATCGAA
TTCCTGCAGCCCCGATAAAATAAAAGATTTTATTTAGTCTCCAGAAAAAGGGGGGAATGAAAGACCCCAC
CTGTAGGTTTGGCAAGCTAGCTGCAGTAACGCCATTTTGCAAGGCATGGAAAAATACCAAACCAAGAATA
GAGAAGTTCAGATCAAGGGCGGGTACATGAAAATAGCTAACGTTGGGCCAAACAGGATATCTGCGGTGAG
CAGTTTCGGCCCCGGCCCGGGGCCAAGAACAGATGGTCACCGCAGTTTCGGCCCCGGCCCGAGGCCAAGA
ACAGATGGTCCCCAGATATGGCCCAACCCTCAGCAGTTTCTTAAGACCCATCAGATGTTTCCAGGCTCCC
CCAAGGACCTGAAATGACCCTGCGCCTTATTTGAATTAACCAATCAGCCTGCTTCTCGCTTCTGTTCGCG
CGCTTCTGCTTCCCGAGCTCTATAAAAGAGCTCACAACCCCTCACTCGGCGCGCCAGTCCTCCGACAGAC
TGAGTCGCCCGGGGGGGATCTGGAGCTCTCGAGAATTCTCACGCGTGCCACCATGAGCGAGCTGATTAAG
GAGAACATGCACATGAAGCTATACATGGAGGGCACCGTGGACAACCATCACTTCAAGTGCACATCCGAGG
GCGAAGGCAAGCCCTACGAGGGCACCCAGACCATGAGAATCAAGGTGGTCGAGGGCGGCCCTCTCCCCTT
CGCCTTCGACATCCTGGCTACTAGCTTCCTCTACGGCAGCAAGACCTTCATCAACCACACCCAGGGCATC
CCCGACTTCTTCAAGCAGTCCTTCCCTGAGGGCTTCACATGGGAGAGAGTCACCACATACGAAGACGGGG
GCGTGCTGACCGCTACCCAGGACACCAGCCTCCAGGACGGCTGCCTCATCTACAACGTCAAGATCAGAGG
GGTGAACTTCACATCCAACGGCCCTGTGATGCAGAAGAAAACACTCGGCTGGGAGGCCTTCACCGAGACG
CTGTACCCCGCTGACGGCGGCCTGGAAGGCAGAAACGACATGGCCCTGAAGCTCGTGGGCGGGAGCCATC
TGATCGCAAACATCAAGACCACATATAGATCCAAGAAACCCGCTAAGAACCTCAAGATGCCTGGCGTCTA
CTATGTGGACTACAGACTGGAAAGAATCAAGGAGGCCAACAACGAGACCTACGTCGAGCAGCACGAGGTG
GCAGTGGCCAGATACTGCGACCTCCCTAGCAAACTGGGGCACAAACTTAATGGTGGTGGTGGCGCGGCCT
CTCGGTCCGGTCCCAAGAAGAAGCGCAAGGTGGGAAGCGGAGCTACTAACTTCAGCCTGCTGAAGCAGGC
TGGAGACGTGGAGGAGAACCCTGGACCTACTAGTGAAAAGTTTGCTCCTGAATTCCATGGAGAAGATGCA
AACAACAGGGCTACTAAATTCCTAGAATCAATAAAGGGCAAATTCACATCACCCAAAGATCCCAAGAAAA
AAGATAGTATCATATCTGTCAACTCAATAGATATAGAAGTAACCAAAGAAAGCCCTATAACATCAAATTC
AACTATTATCAACCCAACAAATGAGACAGATGATACTGCAGGGGGATCTGGTTCAGGAGGCGAAGAACTT
TTGAGCAAGAATTATCATCTTGAGAACGAAGTGGCTCGTCTTAAGAAAGGATCTGGTTCAGGAGGCAACA
AGCCCAATTATCAAAGAAAACCTCTAGTAAGTTTCAAAGAAGACCCTACACCAAGTGATAATCCCTTTTC
TAAACTATACAAAGAAACCATAGAAACATTTGATAACAATGAAGAAGAATCCAGCTATTCATACGAAGAA
ATAAATGATCAGACAAACGATAATATAACAGCAAGATTAGATAGGATTGATGAAAAATTAAGTGAAATAC
TAGGAATGCTTCACACATTAGTAGTGGCAAGTGCAGGACCTACATCTGCTCGGGATGGTATAAGAGATGC
CATGGTTGGTTTAAGAGAAGAAATGATAGAAAAAATCAGAACTGAAGCATTAATGACCAATGACAGATTA
GAAGCTATGGCAAGACTCAGGAATGAGGAAAGTGAAAAGATGGCAAAAGACACATCAGATGAAGTGTCTC
TCAATCCAACATCAGAGAAATTGAACAACCTATTGGAAGGGAATGATAGTGACAATGATCTATCACTTGA
AGATTTCTGAGCGGCCGCGACTCTAGAGTCGACCTGCAGGCATGCAAGCTTGATATCAAGCTTATCGATA
ATCAACCTCTGGATTACAAAATTTGTGAAAGATTGACTGGTATTCTTAACTATGTTGCTCCTTTTACGCT
ATGTGGATACGCTGCTTTAATGCCTTTGTATCATGCTATTGCTTCCCGTATGGCTTTCATTTTCTCCTCC
TTGTATAAATCCTGGTTGCTGTCTCTTTATGAGGAGTTGTGGCCCGTTGTCAGGCAACGTGGCGTGGTGT
GCACTGTGTTTGCTGACGCAACCCCCACTGGTTGGGGCATTGCCACCACCTGTCAGCTCCTTTCCGGGAC
TTTCGCTTTCCCCCTCCCTATTGCCACGGCGGAACTCATCGCCGCCTGCCTTGCCCGCTGCTGGACAGGG
GCTCGGCTGTTGGGCACTGACAATTCCGTGGTGTTGTCGGGGAAATCATCGTCCTTTCCTTGGCTGCTCG
CCTGTGTTGCCACCTGGATTCTGCGCGGGACGTCCTTCTGCTACGTCCCTTCGGCCCTCAATCCAGCGGA
CCTTCCTTCCCGCGGCCTGCTGCCGGCTCTGCGGCCTCTTCCGCGTCTTCGCCTTCGCCCTCAGACGAGT
CGGATCTCCCTTTGGGCCGCCTCCCCGCAT
Features (pLannotate 1.2.2; 34 found; start..end, strand, type, name):
     38..106     +  CDS            nef (fragment): NEF_HV1Z2 - Experimental evidence at protein level: Swiss-Prot protein existence level 1. Extracellular Nef protein targets CD4(+) T-lymphocytes for apoptosis by interacting with CXCR4 surface receptors. From Human immunodeficiency virus type 1 group M subtype D (isolate Z2/CDC-Z34) (HIV-1).
    108..341     +  LTR            3' LTR (ΔU3): self-inactivating 3' long terminal repeat (LTR) from HIV-1
    366..384     -  promoter       SP6 promoter: promoter for bacteriophage SP6 RNA polymerase
    612..891     +  CDS            TcR (fragment): tetracycline efflux protein; tet; confers resistance to tetracycline
    892..940     -  misc_feature   bom (fragment): basis of mobility region from pBR322
   1042..1077    -  CDS            rop (fragment): Rop protein, which maintains plasmids at low copy number; rop
   1172..1276    +  promoter       AmpR promoter: bla
   1277..2137    +  CDS            AmpR: β-lactamase; bla; confers resistance to ampicillin, carbenicillin, and related antibiotics
   2308..2896    +  rep_origin     ori: high-copy-number ColE1/pMB1/pBR322/pUC origin of replication
   3079..3135    +  CDS            lacI (fragment): lac repressor; lacI; The lac repressor binds to the lac operator to inhibit transcription in E. coli. This inhibition can be relieved by adding lactose or isopropyl-β-D-thiogalactopyranoside (IPTG).
   3142..3471    +  promoter       SV40 promoter: SV40 enhancer and early promoter
   3671..3790    +  CDS            gpt (fragment): XGPT_ECOLI - Also known as gpp, gxu. Experimental evidence at protein level: Swiss-Prot protein existence level 1. Purine salvage pathway enzyme that catalyzes the transfer of the ribosyl-5-phosphate group from 5-phospho-alpha-D-ribose 1- diphosphate (PRPP) to the N9 position of the 6-oxopurines guanine and xanthine to form the corresponding ribonucleotides GMP (guanosine 5'- monophosphate) and XMP (xanthosine 5'-monophosphate), with the release of PPi. To a lesser extent, also acts on hypoxanthine (PubMed:9100006, PubMed:3886014). Does not ribophosphorylate adenine (PubMed:3886014). From Esch
   3790..4125    +  CDS            gpt (fragment): XGPT_ECOLI - Also known as gpp, gxu. Experimental evidence at protein level: Swiss-Prot protein existence level 1. Purine salvage pathway enzyme that catalyzes the transfer of the ribosyl-5-phosphate group from 5-phospho-alpha-D-ribose 1- diphosphate (PRPP) to the N9 position of the 6-oxopurines guanine and xanthine to form the corresponding ribonucleotides GMP (guanosine 5'- monophosphate) and XMP (xanthosine 5'-monophosphate), with the release of PPi. To a lesser extent, also acts on hypoxanthine (PubMed:9100006, PubMed:3886014). Does not ribophosphorylate adenine (PubMed:3886014). From Esch
   4220..4525    +  CDS            frsA (fragment): FRSA_ECOLI - Also known as yafA. Experimental evidence at protein level: Swiss-Prot protein existence level 1. Catalyzes the hydrolysis of esters (PubMed:15808744). Displays esterase activity toward pNP-butyrate (PubMed:15808744). May stimulate mixed-acid fermentation by acting as a fermentation/respiration switch that down-regulates respiration and up- regulates fermentation rates (PubMed:15169777). From Escherichia coli (strain K12).
   4529..4603    +  CDS            small t antigen (fragment): SV40 (simian virus 40) small t antigen
   4605..4670    +  intron         small t intron: SV40 (simian virus 40) small t antigen intron
   4800..4820    +  CDS            SV40 NLS: nuclear localization signal of SV40 (simian virus 40) large T antigen
   5139..5222    +  CDS            large T antigen (fragment): large T antigen from SV40 (simian virus 40)
   5245..5379    +  polyA_signal   SV40 poly(A) signal: SV40 polyadenylation signal
   5546..5875    +  CDS            nef (fragment): NEF_HV1BR - Experimental evidence at protein level: Swiss-Prot protein existence level 1. Extracellular Nef protein targets CD4(+) T-lymphocytes for apoptosis by interacting with CXCR4 surface receptors (PubMed:14990729). From Human immunodeficiency virus type 1 group M subtype B (isolate BRU/LAI) (HIV-1).
   5923..6180    +  LTR            5' LTR (truncated): truncated 5' long terminal repeat (LTR) from HIV-1
   6227..6352    +  misc_feature   HIV-1 Ψ: packaging signal of human immunodeficiency virus type 1
   6336..6674    +  CDS            HIV-1 gag (fragment): gag protein from human immunodeficiency virus 1; gag
   6849..7082    +  misc_feature   RRE: The Rev response element (RRE) of HIV-1 allows for Rev-dependent mRNA export from the nucleus to the cytoplasm.
   7459..7559    +  CDS            Rev (fragment): human immunodeficiency virus 1 (HIV-1) Rev protein; rev; enhances nuclear export of unspliced and incompletely spliced viral mRNAs
   7596..7713    +  misc_feature   cPPT/CTS: central polypurine tract and central termination sequence of HIV-1
   7750..7782    -  misc_feature   MCS (fragment): pBluescript multiple cloning site
   7866..8273    +  promoter       SFFV promoter: spleen focus-forming virus long terminal repeat (LTR) promoter
   8313..9011    +  CDS            TagBFP: TagBFP is a basic (constitutively fluorescent) blue fluorescent protein published in 2008, derived from Entacmaea quadricolor. It is reported to be a very rapidly-maturing monomer with very low acid sensitivity.
   9372..9428    +  CDS            GCN4_v4: GCN4 peptide optimized to improve solubility while preserving binding to an scFv-GFP fusion protein (Tanenbaum et al., 2014)
   9961..9991    +  misc_feature   MCS (fragment): pUC18/19 multiple cloning site
   9992..10010   +  misc_feature   MCS (fragment): pBluescript multiple cloning site
  10010..10598   +  misc_feature   WPRE: woodchuck hepatitis virus posttranscriptional regulatory element
  10599..21      +  misc_feature   MCS (fragment) (across the origin): pBluescript multiple cloning site
