[The description below was written by a language model from this plasmid's Addgene catalogue record and pLannotate feature annotations shown in this document.]
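Description:
pHR-BFP-NLS-P2A-RSV P-1xSunTag@72AA is an HIV-1-based lentiviral transfer plasmid of about 10.6 kb, built on the pHR backbone for stable expression in mammalian cells. It is propagated in E. coli through a high-copy ColE1/pUC-type origin and selected with ampicillin (AmpR). The annotated viral elements are a truncated 5' LTR, the Ψ packaging signal with an adjoining gag fragment, the RRE for Rev-dependent export of the genomic RNA, the cPPT/CTS, a WPRE downstream of the insert to boost transcript expression, and a self-inactivating ΔU3 3' LTR. The backbone outside the LTRs also carries older vector remnants, including an SV40 promoter with gpt fragments, SV40 small t intron and poly(A) sequences, and pieces of TcR, rop and lacI. These appear only as fragments, and the record assigns them no function.

The payload is a 1.6 kb cassette driven by the SFFV promoter. It opens with TagBFP carrying a nuclear localisation signal, followed by a P2A self-cleaving peptide and the respiratory syncytial virus phosphoprotein (P). A single SunTag epitope, annotated as the solubility-optimised GCN4_v4 peptide, has been inserted at amino acid 72 of P. The NLS, P2A and P coding sequence are stated in the catalogue fields but were not individually picked up by the automated annotation. Because of the P2A, nuclear BFP should be released as a separate protein that marks transduced cells, while the exogenous tagged P ("Pexo-SunTag") is produced separately. The SunTag peptide is recognised by a fluorescently fused scFv antibody, which would have to be supplied from another construct. The stated purpose is imaging of RSV, and the associated study concerns biomolecular condensates in RSV replication.
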