Addgene plasmid #246863: pHR-BFP-NLS-P2A-RSV P-1xSunTag@72AA
Purpose: Express BFP-NLS-P2A-RSV P-1xSunTag@72AA (Pexo-SunTag) for RSV imaging.
Depositing lab: Marvin Tanenbaum. Depositing organization: Hubrecht Institute. Publication: Pre-assembly of biomolecular condensate seeds drives RSV replication. Ratnayake D, Galloux M, Boersma S, Noerenberg M, Sizun C, Sacristan C, Sourimant J, Lakerveld AJ, Gelderloos AT, Apperloo L, Demyanenko Y, Baars MJD, Banerjee R, Dreier B, Furler S, Mazur NI, Bont LJ, Mohammed S, Pluckthun A, Eleouet JF, Kops GJPL, Castello A, van Kasteren PB, Rameix-Welti MA, Tanenbaum ME. Nature. 2026 Jan 28. doi: 10.1038/s41586-025-10071-5. PubMed 41606345.
Backbone
  Vector backbone: pHR
  Backbone size w/o insert (bp): 8957
  Total vector size (bp): 10595
  Vector type: Mammalian Expression, Lentiviral
Growth in bacteria
  Bacterial resistance: Ampicillin, 100 μg/mL
  Growth temperature: 37°C
  Growth strain: NEB Stable
  Copy number: Unknown
Gene/Insert
  Gene/Insert name: BFP-NLS-RSV P-1xSunTag@72AA
  Species: RSV
  Insert size (bp): 1638
  Mutation: Inserted a single SunTag copy at amino acid 72 of the RSV phosphoprotein (P) gene
  Promoter: SFFV
  Tag / fusion protein: BFP (N terminal on insert)
  Cloning method: Gibson Cloning
  Sequencing primers: 5′ gcttcccgagctctataaaagagc
Terms and licenses: Academic/Nonprofit Terms; Industry Terms: Not Available to Industry
Depositor comments: Please visit https://doi.org/10.1101/2025.03.26.645422 for bioRxiv preprint.
How to cite: pHR-BFP-NLS-P2A-RSV P-1xSunTag@72AA was a gift from Marvin Tanenbaum (Addgene plasmid # 246863 ; http://n2t.net/addgene:246863 ; RRID:Addgene_246863)
